>Addgene plasmid #164055 | human KANK2-A670V Ankyrin Repeats pET151 | addgene full sequence | sequence record 327673 | Addgene NGS Result
CAAGGAGATGGCGCCCAACAGTCCCCCGGCCACGGGGCCTGCCACCATACCCACGCCGAAACAAGCGCTC
ATGAGCCCGAAGTGGCGAGCCCGATCTTCCCCATCGGTGATGTCGGCGATATAGGCGCCAGCAACCGCAC
CTGTGGCGCCGGTGATGCCGGCCACGATGCGTCCGGCGTAGAGGATCGAGATCTCGATCCCGCGAAATTA
ATACGACTCACTATAGGGGAATTGTGAGCGGATAACAATTCCCCTCTAGAAATAATTTTGTTTAACTTTA
AGAAGGAGATATACATATGCATCATCACCATCACCATGGTAAGCCTATCCCTAACCCTCTCCTCGGTCTC
GATTCTACGGAAAACCTGTATTTTCAGGGAATTGATCCCTTCACCGAAGAAGAAATTCGCATGGAACTGA
GTCCGGATCTGATTAGCGCATGTCTGGCACTGGAAAAATATCTGGATAATCCGAATGCACTGACCGAACG
TGAACTGAAAGTTGCATATACCACCGTTCTGCAAGAATGGCTGCGTCTGGCATGTCGTAGTGATGCACAT
CCGGAACTGGTTCGTCGTCATCTGGTTACCTTTCGTGCAATGAGCGCACGTCTGCTGGATTATGTTGTTA
ATATTGCAGATAGCAATGGCAACACCGTACTGCATTATAGCGTTAGCCATGCAAATTTTCCGGTTGTTCA
GCAACTGCTGGATAGCGGTGTTTGTAAAGTTGATAAACAGAATCGTGCAGGTTATAGCCCGATTATGCTG
ACCGCACTGGCAACCCTGAAAACCCAGGATGATATTGAAACCGTGCTGCAGCTGTTTCGTCTGGGTAACA
TTAATGCAAAAGCAAGCCAGGCAGGTCAGACAGCACTGATGCTGGCAGTGAGCCATGGTCGTGTTGATGT
TGTGAAAGCACTGCTGGCATGTGAAGCAGATGTTAATGTTCAGGATGATGATGGTAGTACCGCACTGATG
TGTGCATGCGAACATGGTCATAAAGAAATTGCAGGTCTGCTGCTGGCCGTTCCGAGCTGTGATATTAGCC
TGACAGATCGTGATGGTTCAACAGCCCTGATGGTTGCACTGGATGCCGGTCAGAGCGAAATTGCAAGCAT
GCTGTATAGCCGTATGAACATCAAATAAAAGGGCGAGCTCAGATCCGGCTGCTAACAAAGCCCGAAAGGA
AGCTGAGTTGGCTGCTGCCACCGCTGAGCAATAACTAGCATAACCCCTTGGGGCCTCTAAACGGGTCTTG
AGGGGTTTTTTGCTGAAAGGAGGAACTATATCCGGATATCCCGCAAGAGGCCCGGCAGTACCGGCATAAC
CAAGCCTATGCCTACAGCATCCAGGGTGACGGTGCCGAGGATGACGATGAGCGCATTGTTAGATTTCATA
CACGGTGCCTGACTGCGTTAGCAATTTAACTGTGATAAACTACCGCATTAAAGCTAGCTTATCGATGATA
AGCTGTCAAACATGAGAATTAATTCTTGAAGACGAAAGGGCCTCGTGATACGCCTATTTTTATAGGTTAA
TGTCATGATAATAATGGTTTCTTAGACGTCAGGTGGCACTTTTCGGGGAAATGTGCGCGGAACCCCTATT
TGTTTATTTTTCTAAATACATTCAAATATGTATCCGCTCATGAGACAATAACCCTGATAAATGCTTCAAT
AATATTGAAAAAGGAAGAGTATGAGTATTCAACATTTCCGTGTCGCCCTTATTCCCTTTTTTGCGGCATT
TTGCCTTCCTGTTTTTGCTCACCCAGAAACGCTGGTGAAAGTAAAAGATGCTGAAGATCAGTTGGGTGCA
CGAGTGGGTTACATCGAACTGGATCTCAACAGCGGTAAGATCCTTGAGAGTTTTCGCCCCGAAGAACGTT
TTCCAATGATGAGCACTTTTAAAGTTCTGCTATGTGGCGCGGTATTATCCCGTGTTGACGCCGGGCAAGA
GCAACTCGGTCGCCGCATACACTATTCTCAGAATGACTTGGTTGAGTACTCACCAGTCACAGAAAAGCAT
CTTACGGATGGCATGACAGTAAGAGAATTATGCAGTGCTGCCATAACCATGAGTGATAACACTGCGGCCA
ACTTACTTCTGACAACGATCGGAGGACCGAAGGAGCTAACCGCTTTTTTGCACAACATGGGGGATCATGT
AACTCGCCTTGATCGTTGGGAACCGGAGCTGAATGAAGCCATACCAAACGACGAGCGTGACACCACGATG
CCTGCAGCAATGGCAACAACGTTGCGCAAACTATTAACTGGCGAACTACTTACTCTAGCTTCCCGGCAAC
AATTAATAGACTGGATGGAGGCGGATAAAGTTGCAGGACCACTTCTGCGCTCGGCCCTTCCGGCTGGCTG
GTTTATTGCTGATAAATCTGGAGCCGGTGAGCGTGGGTCTCGCGGTATCATTGCAGCACTGGGGCCAGAT
GGTAAGCCCTCCCGTATCGTAGTTATCTACACGACGGGGAGTCAGGCAACTATGGATGAACGAAATAGAC
AGATCGCTGAGATAGGTGCCTCACTGATTAAGCATTGGTAACTGTCAGACCAAGTTTACTCATATATACT
TTAGATTGATTTAAAACTTCATTTTTAATTTAAAAGGATCTAGGTGAAGATCCTTTTTGATAATCTCATG
ACCAAAATCCCTTAACGTGAGTTTTCGTTCCACTGAGCGTCAGACCCCGTAGAAAAGATCAAAGGATCTT
CTTGAGATCCTTTTTTTCTGCGCGTAATCTGCTGCTTGCAAACAAAAAAACCACCGCTACCAGCGGTGGT
TTGTTTGCCGGATCAAGAGCTACCAACTCTTTTTCCGAAGGTAACTGGCTTCAGCAGAGCGCAGATACCA
AATACTGTCCTTCTAGTGTAGCCGTAGTTAGGCCACCACTTCAAGAACTCTGTAGCACCGCCTACATACC
TCGCTCTGCTAATCCTGTTACCAGTGGCTGCTGCCAGTGGCGATAAGTCGTGTCTTACCGGGTTGGACTC
AAGACGATAGTTACCGGATAAGGCGCAGCGGTCGGGCTGAACGGGGGGTTCGTGCACACAGCCCAGCTTG
GAGCGAACGACCTACACCGAACTGAGATACCTACAGCGTGAGCTATGAGAAAGCGCCACGCTTCCCGAAG
GGAGAAAGGCGGACAGGTATCCGGTAAGCGGCAGGGTCGGAACAGGAGAGCGCACGAGGGAGCTTCCAGG
GGGAAACGCCTGGTATCTTTATAGTCCTGTCGGGTTTCGCCACCTCTGACTTGAGCGTCGATTTTTGTGA
TGCTCGTCAGGGGGGCGGAGCCTATGGAAAAACGCCAGCAACGCGGCCTTTTTACGGTTCCTGGCCTTTT
GCTGGCCTTTTGCTCACATGTTCTTTCCTGCGTTATCCCCTGATTCTGTGGATAACCGTATTACCGCCTT
TGAGTGAGCTGATACCGCTCGCCGCAGCCGAACGACCGAGCGCAGCGAGTCAGTGAGCGAGGAAGCGGAA
GAGCGCCTGATGCGGTATTTTCTCCTTACGCATCTGTGCGGTATTTCACACCGCAATGGTGCACTCTCAG
TACAATCTGCTCTGATGCCGCATAGTTAAGCCAGTATACACTCCGCTATCGCTACGTGACTGGGTCATGG
CTGCGCCCCGACACCCGCCAACACCCGCTGACGCGCCCTGACGGGCTTGTCTGCTCCCGGCATCCGCTTA
CAGACAAGCTGTGACCGTCTCCGGGAGCTGCATGTGTCAGAGGTTTTCACCGTCATCACCGAAACGCGCG
AGGCAGCTGCGGTAAAGCTCATCAGCGTGGTCGTGAAGCGATTCACAGATGTCTGCCTGTTCATCCGCGT
CCAGCTCGTTGAGTTTCTCCAGAAGCGTTAATGTCTGGCTTCTGATAAAGCGGGCCATGTTAAGGGCGGT
TTTTTCCTGTTTGGTCACTGATGCCTCCGTGTAAGGGGGATTTCTGTTCATGGGGGTAATGATACCGATG
AAACGAGAGAGGATGCTCACGATACGGGTTACTGATGATGAACATGCCCGGTTACTGGAACGTTGTGAGG
GTAAACAACTGGCGGTATGGATGCGGCGGGACCAGAGAAAAATCACTCAGGGTCAATGCCAGCGCTTCGT
TAATACAGATGTAGGTGTTCCACAGGGTAGCCAGCAGCATCCTGCGATGCAGATCCGGAACATAATGGTG
CAGGGCGCTGACTTCCGCGTTTCCAGACTTTACGAAACACGGAAACCGAAGACCATTCATGTTGTTGCTC
AGGTCGCAGACGTTTTGCAGCAGCAGTCGCTTCACGTTCGCTCGCGTATCGGTGATTCATTCTGCTAACC
AGTAAGGCAACCCCGCCAGCCTAGCCGGGTCCTCAACGACAGGAGCACGATCATGCGCACCCGTGGCCAG
GACCCAACGCTGCCCGAGATGCGCCGCGTGCGGCTGCTGGAGATGGCGGACGCGATGGATATGTTCTGCC
AAGGGTTGGTTTGCGCATTCACAGTTCTCCGCAAGAATTGATTGGCTCCAATTCTTGGAGTGGTGAATCC
GTTAGCGAGGTGCCGCCGGCTTCCATTCAGGTCGAGGTGGCCCGGCTCCATGCACCGCGACGCAACGCGG
GGAGGCAGACAAGGTATAGGGCGGCGCCTACAATCCATGCCAACCCGTTCCATGTGCTCGCCGAGGCGGC
ATAAATCGCCGTGACGATCAGCGGTCCAATGATCGAAGTTAGGCTGGTAAGAGCCGCGAGCGATCCTTGA
AGCTGTCCCTGATGGTCGTCATCTACCTGCCTGGACAGCATGGCCTGCAACGCGGGCATCCCGATGCCGC
CGGAAGCGAGAAGAATCATAATGGGGAAGGCCATCCAGCCTCGCGTCGCGAACGCCAGCAAGACGTAGCC
CAGCGCGTCGGCCGCCATGCCGGCGATAATGGCCTGCTTCTCGCCGAAACGTTTGGTGGCGGGACCAGTG
ACGAAGGCTTGAGCGAGGGCGTGCAAGATTCCGAATACCGCAAGCGACAGGCCGATCATCGTCGCGCTCC
AGCGAAAGCGGTCCTCGCCGAAAATGACCCAGAGCGCTGCCGGCACCTGTCCTACGAGTTGCATGATAAA
GAAGACAGTCATAAGTGCGGCGACGATAGTCATGCCCCGCGCCCACCGGAAGGAGCTGACTGGGTTGAAG
GCTCTCAAGGGCATCGGTCGAGATCCCGGTGCCTAATGAGTGAGCTAACTTACATTAATTGCGTTGCGCT
CACTGCCCGCTTTCCAGTCGGGAAACCTGTCGTGCCAGCTGCATTAATGAATCGGCCAACGCGCGGGGAG
AGGCGGTTTGCGTATTGGGCGCCAGGGTGGTTTTTCTTTTCACCAGTGAGACGGGCAACAGCTGATTGCC
CTTCACCGCCTGGCCCTGAGAGAGTTGCAGCAAGCGGTCCACGCTGGTTTGCCCCAGCAGGCGAAAATCC
TGTTTGATGGTGGTTAACGGCGGGATATAACATGAGCTGTCTTCGGTATCGTCGTATCCCACTACCGAGA
TATCCGCACCAACGCGCAGCCCGGACTCGGTAATGGCGCGCATTGCGCCCAGCGCCATCTGATCGTTGGC
AACCAGCATCGCAGTGGGAACGATGCCCTCATTCAGCATTTGCATGGTTTGTTGAAAACCGGACATGGCA
CTCCAGTCGCCTTCCCGTTCCGCTATCGGCTGAATTTGATTGCGAGTGAGATATTTATGCCAGCCAGCCA
GACGCAGACGCGCCGAGACAGAACTTAATGGGCCCGCTAACAGCGCGATTTGCTGGTGACCCAATGCGAC
CAGATGCTCCACGCCCAGTCGCGTACCGTCTTCATGGGAGAAAATAATACTGTTGATGGGTGTCTGGTCA
GAGACATCAAGAAATAACGCCGGAACATTAGTGCAGGCAGCTTCCACAGCAATGGCATCCTGGTCATCCA
GCGGATAGTTAATGATCAGCCCACTGACGCGTTGCGCGAGAAGATTGTGCACCGCCGCTTTACAGGCTTC
GACGCCGCTTCGTTCTACCATCGACACCACCACGCTGGCACCCAGTTGATCGGCGCGAGATTTAATCGCC
GCGACAATTTGCGACGGCGCGTGCAGGGCCAGACTGGAGGTGGCAACGCCAATCAGCAACGACTGTTTGC
CCGCCAGTTGTTGTGCCACGCGGTTGGGAATGTAATTCAGCTCCGCCATCGCCGCTTCCACTTTTTCCCG
CGTTTTCGCAGAAACGTGGCTGGCCTGGTTCACCACGCGGGAAACGGTCTGATAAGAGACACCGGCATAC
TCTGCGACATCGTATAACGTTACTGGTTTCACATTCACCACCCTGAATTGACTCTCTTCCGGGCGCTATC
ATGCCATACCGCGAAAGGTTTTGCGCCATTCGATGGTGTCCGGGATCTCGACGCTCTCCCTTATGCGACT
CCTGCATTAGGAAGCAGCCCAGTAGTAGGTTGAGGCCGTTGAGCACCGCCGCCGCAAGGAATGGTGCATG
Features (pLannotate 1.2.2; 21 found; start..end, strand, type, name):
    209..227     +  promoter       T7 promoter: promoter for bacteriophage T7 RNA polymerase
    228..252     +  protein_bind   lac operator: The lac repressor binds to the lac operator to inhibit transcription in E. coli. This inhibition can be relieved by adding lactose or isopropyl-β-D-thiogalactopyranoside (IPTG). lac repressor encoded by lacI
    267..289     +  RBS            RBS: efficient ribosome binding site from bacteriophage T7 gene 10 (Olins and Rangwala, 1989)
    318..359     +  CDS            V5 tag: epitope tag from simian virus 5
    360..379     +  CDS            TEV site (fragment): tobacco etch virus (TEV) protease recognition and cleavage site
    393..1145    +  CDS            KANK2 (fragment): KANK2_HUMAN - Also known as ANKRD25, KIAA1518, MXRA3, SIP. Experimental evidence at protein level: Swiss-Prot protein existence level 1. Involved in transcription regulation by sequestering in the cytoplasm nuclear receptor coactivators such as NCOA1, NCOA2 and NCOA3 (PubMed:17476305). Involved in regulation of caspase-independent apoptosis by sequestering the proapoptotic factor AIFM1 in mitochondria (PubMed:22371500). Pro-apoptotic stimuli can induce its proteasomal degradation allowing the translocation of AIFM1 to the nucleus to induce apoptosis (PubMed:22371500). Involved in the negative
   1168..1217    +  CDS            SET1 (fragment): solubility-enhancement tag derived from T7 phage gene 10B
   1225..1272    +  terminator     T7 terminator: transcription terminator for bacteriophage T7 RNA polymerase
   1295..1399    -  CDS            TcR (fragment): tetracycline efflux protein; tet; confers resistance to tetracycline
   1456..1479    -  promoter       tet promoter (fragment): E. coli promoter for tetracycline efflux protein gene
   1596..1700    +  promoter       AmpR promoter: bla
   1701..2561    +  CDS            AmpR: β-lactamase; bla; confers resistance to ampicillin, carbenicillin, and related antibiotics
   2732..3320    +  rep_origin     ori: high-copy-number ColE1/pMB1/pBR322/pUC origin of replication
   3506..3645    -  misc_feature   bom: basis of mobility region from pBR322
   3747..3938    -  CDS            rop: Rop protein, which maintains plasmids at low copy number; rop
   3955..4335    +  CDS            YPB1_ECOLX: Protein predicted: Swiss-Prot protein existence level 4. From Escherichia coli.
   4577..5201    -  CDS            TcR (fragment): tetracycline efflux protein; tet; confers resistance to tetracycline
   5216..5237    -  protein_bind   CAP binding site: CAP binding activates transcription in the presence of cAMP. E. coli catabolite activator protein
   5250..6332    -  CDS            lacI: lac repressor; lacI; The lac repressor binds to the lac operator to inhibit transcription in E. coli. This inhibition can be relieved by adding lactose or isopropyl-β-D-thiogalactopyranoside (IPTG).
   6333..6410    -  promoter       lacI promoter: lacI
   6418..187     -  CDS            TcR (fragment) (across the origin): tetracycline efflux protein; tet; confers resistance to tetracycline
