[The description below was written by a language model from this plasmid's Addgene catalogue record and pLannotate feature annotations shown in this document.]
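Description:
human KANK2-A670V Ankyrin Repeats pET151 is a bacterial expression plasmid of about 6.5 kb built on the pET151 backbone, into which a roughly 750 bp fragment of human KANK2 (Kidney Ankyrin Repeat-Containing Protein 2) encoding the ankyrin repeat domain with the A670V substitution was inserted by TOPO cloning. It is propagated in E. coli under ampicillin selection (β-lactamase with its own promoter) from a ColE1/pBR322-type origin. The catalogue lists it as high copy, although the annotation also shows the rop gene and bom region inherited from pBR322, elements normally associated with more moderate copy number. Several tetracycline-resistance fragments and a partial tet promoter are backbone remnants rather than a working marker.

Expression is driven by a T7 promoter followed directly by a lac operator and the phage T7 gene 10 ribosome binding site, and transcription ends at a T7 terminator. The plasmid carries lacI with its promoter, so the cassette is held repressed until induced with IPTG in a host that supplies T7 RNA polymerase. The KANK2 fragment is fused at its N terminus to backbone-encoded tags. The catalogue lists a His-tag and a TEV protease cleavage site, and the feature table additionally detects a V5 epitope immediately upstream of the TEV site, while the His-tag itself is not annotated. This arrangement allows affinity purification and subsequent tag removal by TEV cleavage. A short solubility-tag-like fragment annotated downstream of the insert is probably a vector sequence match rather than part of the product.

The construct is intended for producing the recombinant mutant KANK2 ankyrin domain in bacteria, and the associated work concerns interaction modules within KANK proteins, including talin binding.
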