Addgene plasmid #164055: human KANK2-A670V Ankyrin Repeats pET151
Purpose: Expresses human KANK2 Ank domain - A670V mutant in bacterial cells
Depositing lab: Ben Goult. Depositing organization: London and South East University Group (LASE). Publication: The KN domain of KANK proteins contains separable talin-binding and intramolecular interaction modules. Khan RB, Kallem T, Singh AK, Goult BT. bioRxiv 2026.06.09.731086 10.64898/2026.06.09.731086.
Backbone
  Vector backbone: pET151
  Backbone size w/o insert (bp): 5760
  Total vector size (bp): 6510
  Vector type: Bacterial Expression
Growth in bacteria
  Bacterial resistance: Ampicillin, 100 μg/mL
  Growth temperature: 37°C
  Growth strain: DH5alpha
  Copy number: High Copy
Gene/Insert
  Gene/Insert name: Kidney Ankyrin Repeat-Containing Protein 2 A670V mutant (alt name: KANK 2 A670V mutant)
  Species: H. sapiens (human)
  Insert size (bp): 750
  Entrez Gene: KANK2 (a.k.a. ANKRD25, MXRA3, NPHS16, PPKWH, SIP)
  Promoter: T7
  Tag / fusion protein: His-tag, TEV cleavage site (N terminal on backbone)
  Cloning method: TOPO Cloning
  Sequencing primers: 5′ TAATACGACTCACTATAGGG; 3′ GCTAGTTATTGCTCAGCGG
Terms and licenses: Academic/Nonprofit Terms; Industry Terms: Not Available to Industry
Depositor comments: Please visit https://doi.org/10.64898/2026.06.09.731086 for bioRxiv preprint.
How to cite: human KANK2-A670V Ankyrin Repeats pET151 was a gift from Ben Goult (Addgene plasmid # 164055 ; http://n2t.net/addgene:164055 ; RRID:Addgene_164055)
